Addgene plasmid #146791: pT7-EGFP-C1-HsXRN1_1535-1706_K
Purpose: Mammalian Expression of HsXRN1_1535-1706
Depositing lab: Elisa Izaurralde. Depositing organization: Max Planck Institute for Developmental Biology. Publication: A direct interaction between DCP1 and XRN1 couples mRNA decapping to 5' exonucleolytic degradation. Braun JE, Truffault V, Boland A, Huntzinger E, Chang CT, Haas G, Weichenrieder O, Coles M, Izaurralde E. Nat Struct Mol Biol. 2012 Dec;19(12):1324-31. doi: 10.1038/nsmb.2413. Epub 2012 Nov 11. PubMed 23142987.
Backbone
  Vector backbone: Unknown
  Vector type: Mammalian Expression
Growth in bacteria
  Bacterial resistance: Kanamycin, 50 μg/mL
  Growth temperature: 37°C
  Growth strain: DH5alpha
  Copy number: High Copy
Gene/Insert
  Gene/Insert name: HsXRN1_1535-1706
  Species: H. sapiens (human)
  Mutation: one non silent mutation S1688P compared to the sequence given by NCBI : NM_019001.3
  Entrez Gene: XRN1 (a.k.a. SEP1)
  Cloning method: Unknown
Terms and licenses: Academic/Nonprofit Terms; Industry Terms: Not Available to Industry
Depositor comments: Plasmids from this collection were made available to the research community and donated after the lab closed. Please note that the sequence provided by the depositing laboratory may be theoretical/predicted or based on Sanger sequencing results. There may be discrepancies between sequencing results obtained by Addgene and the depositor sequence. If an Addgene verified sequence is not available, please contact before placing your order to request that our lab fully sequence the plasmid.
How to cite: pT7-EGFP-C1-HsXRN1_1535-1706_K was a gift from Elisa Izaurralde (Addgene plasmid # 146791 ; http://n2t.net/addgene:146791 ; RRID:Addgene_146791)
