[The description below was written by a language model from this plasmid's Addgene catalogue record and pLannotate feature annotations shown in this document.]
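Description:
pT7-EGFP-C1-HsXRN1_1535-1706_K is a 5,290 nt mammalian expression plasmid that produces a C-terminal fragment of the human 5'-3' exoribonuclease XRN1 (residues 1535-1706) fused to the C-terminus of EGFP. The catalogue lists the backbone as unknown, but the name and feature layout point to an EGFP-C1-type vector with an added T7 promoter. The CMV immediate early enhancer and promoter drive transcription in mammalian cells, and the bacteriophage T7 promoter sits just upstream of the EGFP open reading frame, which would also permit transcription by T7 RNA polymerase. EGFP is followed by a remnant of the multiple cloning site, acting as a linker, then the XRN1 fragment and an SV40 polyadenylation signal. The insert carries one non-silent change, S1688P, relative to the NCBI reference sequence.

Propagation in E. coli relies on a high-copy ColE1/pUC-type origin, and an f1 origin is also present. A single NeoR/KanR (aminoglycoside phosphotransferase) gene is placed behind tandem bacterial (bla) and SV40 early promoters and terminated by the HSV TK poly(A) signal, so it confers kanamycin resistance in bacteria and can support G418 selection in mammalian cells. The short annotated hits to an HIV-1 LTR, SV40 large T antigen, ble and the bGH poly(A) signal are small fragments and are most likely incidental matches within backbone sequence rather than functional elements.

The associated publication concerns a direct interaction between DCP1 and XRN1 that couples mRNA decapping to 5' exonucleolytic degradation. A GFP-tagged XRN1 C-terminal fragment suits interaction or localization experiments in human cells, although the record states only that the plasmid is for mammalian expression. The depositor sequence may be theoretical or based on Sanger reads.
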