Features (pLannotate 1.2.2; 17 found; start..end, strand, type, name):
     61..364     +  enhancer       CMV enhancer: human cytomegalovirus immediate early enhancer
    365..568     +  promoter       CMV promoter: human cytomegalovirus (CMV) immediate early promoter
    564..597     +  LTR            5' LTR (truncated) (fragment): truncated 5' long terminal repeat (LTR) from HIV-1
    613..631     +  promoter       T7 promoter: promoter for bacteriophage T7 RNA polymerase
    665..1381    +  CDS            EGFP: EGFP is a basic (constitutively fluorescent) green fluorescent protein published in 1996, derived from Aequorea victoria. It is reported to be a rapidly-maturing weak dimer with moderate acid sensitivity.
   1382..1426    +  misc_feature   MCS (fragment): multiple cloning site
   1430..1945    +  CDS            XRN1 (fragment): XRN1_HUMAN - Also known as SEP1. Experimental evidence at protein level: Swiss-Prot protein existence level 1. Major 5'-3' exoribonuclease involved in mRNA decay. Required for the 5'-3'-processing of the G4 tetraplex-containing DNA and RNA substrates. The kinetic of hydrolysis is faster for G4 RNA tetraplex than for G4 DNA tetraplex and monomeric RNA tetraplex. Binds to RNA and DNA (By similarity). Plays a role in replication-dependent histone mRNA degradation. May act as a tumor suppressor protein in osteogenic sarcoma (OGS). From Homo sapiens (Human).
   1971..2055    +  CDS            large T antigen (fragment): large T antigen from SV40 (simian virus 40)
   2078..2199    +  polyA_signal   SV40 poly(A) signal: SV40 polyadenylation signal
   2233..2661    -  rep_origin     f1 ori (sequence partly withheld): f1 bacteriophage origin of replication; arrow indicates direction of (+) strand synthesis
   2688..2792    +  promoter       AmpR promoter: bla
   2794..3151    +  promoter       SV40 promoter: SV40 enhancer and early promoter
   3186..3980    +  CDS            NeoR/KanR: aminoglycoside phosphotransferase from Tn5; aph(3')-II (or nptII); confers resistance to neomycin, kanamycin, and G418 (Geneticin®)
   4001..4153    +  CDS            ble (fragment): BLE_KLEPN - Experimental evidence at protein level: Swiss-Prot protein existence level 1. Binding protein with a strong affinity to the bleomycin family of antibiotics. Binds to CL990; an antimitotic-antibiotic compound. From Klebsiella pneumoniae.
   4212..4259    +  polyA_signal   HSV TK poly(A) signal: herpes simplex virus thymidine kinase polyadenylation signal (Cole and Stacy, 1985)
   4350..4366    -  polyA_signal   bGH poly(A) signal (fragment): bovine growth hormone polyadenylation signal
   4588..5176    +  rep_origin     ori: high-copy-number ColE1/pMB1/pBR322/pUC origin of replication
>Addgene plasmid #146791 | pT7-EGFP-C1-HsXRN1_1535-1706_K | depositor full sequence | sequence record 289237 | Full Sequence
TAGTTATTAATAGTAATCAATTACGGGGTCATTAGTTCATAGCCCATATATGGAGTTCCGCGTTACATAA
CTTACGGTAAATGGCCCGCCTGGCTGACCGCCCAACGACCCCCGCCCATTGACGTCAATAATGACGTATG
TTCCCATAGTAACGCCAATAGGGACTTTCCATTGACGTCAATGGGTGGAGTATTTACGGTAAACTGCCCA
CTTGGCAGTACATCAAGTGTATCATATGCCAAGTACGCCCCCTATTGACGTCAATGACGGTAAATGGCCC
GCCTGGCATTATGCCCAGTACATGACCTTATGGGACTTTCCTACTTGGCAGTACATCTACGTATTAGTCA
TCGCTATTACCATGGTGATGCGGTTTTGGCAGTACATCAATGGGCGTGGATAGCGGTTTGACTCACGGGG
ATTTCCAAGTCTCCACCCCATTGACGTCAATGGGAGTTTGTTTTGGCACCAAAATCAACGGGACTTTCCA
AAATGTCGTAACAACTCCGCCCCATTGACGCAAATGGGCGGTAGGCGTGTACGGTGGGAGGTCTATATAA
GCAGAGCTCTCTGGCTAACTAGAGAACCCACTGCTTACTGGCTTATCGAAATTAATACGACTCACTATAG
GGAGACCCAAGCTCTAGCGCTACCGGTCGCCACCATGGTGAGCAAGGGCGAGGAGCTGTTCACCGGGGTG
GTGCCCATCCTGGTCGAGCTGGACGGCGACGTAAACGGCCACAAGTTCAGCGTGTCCGGCGAGGGCGAGG
GCGATGCCACCTACGGCAAGCTGACCCTGAAGTTCATCTGCACCACCGGCAAGCTGCCCGTGCCCTGGCC
CACCCTCGTGACCACCCTGACCTACGGCGTGCAGTGCTTCAGCCGCTACCCCGACCACATGAAGCAGCAC
GACTTCTTCAAGTCCGCCATGCCCGAAGGCTACGTCCAGGAGCGCACCATCTTCTTCAAGGACGACGGCA
ACTACAAGACCCGCGCCGAGGTGAAGTTCGAGGGCGACACCCTGGTGAACCGCATCGAGCTGAAGGGCAT
CGACTTCAAGGAGGACGGCAACATCCTGGGGCACAAGCTGGAGTACAACTACAACAGCCACAACGTCTAT
ATCATGGCCGACAAGCAGAAGAACGGCATCAAGGTGAACTTCAAGATCCGCCACAACATCGAGGACGGCA
GCGTGCAGCTCGCCGACCACTACCAGCAGAACACCCCCATCGGCGACGGCCCCGTGCTGCTGCCCGACAA
CCACTACCTGAGCACCCAGTCCGCCCTGAGCAAAGACCCCAACGAGAAGCGCGATCACATGGTCCTGCTG
GAGTTCGTGACCGCCGCCGGGATCACTCTCGGCATGGACGAGCTGTACAAGTCCGGACTCAGATCTCGAG
CTCAAGCTTCGAATTCTGCAGTCGACATGTTTCCCCCACCTACTGGCTGGGATCACTATGGAAGCAACTA
TGCATTGGGGGCAGCTAATATAATGCCTTCGTCGTCTCATCTCTTTGGCTCAATGCCATGGGGACCATCG
GTGCCAGTTCCTGGGAAGCCCTTCCATCATACTTTATATTCTGGGACCATGCCCATGGCTGGGGGAATAC
CAGGGGGTGTGCACAATCAGTTTATACCTCTGCAGGTTACTAAAAAAAGGGTTGCAAACAAAAAGAACTT
TGAGAATAAGGAAGCCCAGAGTTCTCAAGCCACTCCAGTTCAGACTAGCCAGCCAGATTCTTCCAACATT
GTCAAAGTAAGTCCACGGGAGAGCTCATCAGCTTCTTTGAAGTCCTCTCCGATTGCTCAACCTGCATCTT
CTTTTCAAGTTGAAACTGCCTCTCAAGGCCATAGTATATCTCACCATAAGTCAACACCAATCTCTTCTCC
AAGAAGAAAATCAAGAAAACTGGCTGTTAATTTTGGTGTTTCTAAACCTTCTGAGTAAGGATCCACCGGA
TCTAGATAACTGATCATAATCAGCCATACCACATTTGTAGAGGTTTTACTTGCTTTAAAAAACCTCCCAC
ACCTCCCCCTGAACCTGAAACATAAAATGAATGCAATTGTTGTTGTTAACTTGTTTATTGCAGCTTATAA
TGGTTACAAATAAAGCAATAGCATCACAAATTTCACAAATAAAGCATTTTTTTCACTGCATTCTAGTTGT
GGTTTGTCCAAACTCATCAATGTATCTTAACGCGTAAATTGTAAGCGTTAATATTTTGTTAAAATTCGCG
TTAAATTTTTGTTAAATCAGCTCATTTTTTAACCAATAGGCCGAAATCGGCAAAATCCCTTATAAATCAA
AAGAATAGACCGAGATAGGGT
[37 nt withheld, positions 2332-2368]
AAAGAACGTGGACTCCAACGTCAAAGG
[49 nt withheld, positions 2396-2444]
T
[91 nt withheld, positions 2446-2536]
G
[124 nt withheld, positions 2538-2661]
CAGGTGGCACTTTTCGGGGAAATGTGCGCGGAACCCCTATTTGTTTATTTTTCTAAATACATTCAAATAT
GTATCCGCTCATGAGACAATAACCCTGATAAATGCTTCAATAATATTGAAAAAGGAAGAGTCCTGAGGCG
GAAAGAACCAGCTGTGGAATGTGTGTCAGTTAGGGTGTGGAAAGTCCCCAGGCTCCCCAGCAGGCAGAAG
TATGCAAAGCATGCATCTCAATTAGTCAGCAACCAGGTGTGGAAAGTCCCCAGGCTCCCCAGCAGGCAGA
AGTATGCAAAGCATGCATCTCAATTAGTCAGCAACCATAGTCCCGCCCCTAACTCCGCCCATCCCGCCCC
TAACTCCGCCCAGTTCCGCCCATTCTCCGCCCCATGGCTGACTAATTTTTTTTATTTATGCAGAGGCCGA
GGCCGCCTCGGCCTCTGAGCTATTCCAGAAGTAGTGAGGAGGCTTTTTTGGAGGCCTAGGCTTTTGCAAA
GATCGATCAAGAGACAGGATGAGGATCGTTTCGCATGATTGAACAAGATGGATTGCACGCAGGTTCTCCG
GCCGCTTGGGTGGAGAGGCTATTCGGCTATGACTGGGCACAACAGACAATCGGCTGCTCTGATGCCGCCG
TGTTCCGGCTGTCAGCGCAGGGGCGCCCGGTTCTTTTTGTCAAGACCGACCTGTCCGGTGCCCTGAATGA
ACTGCAAGACGAGGCAGCGCGGCTATCGTGGCTGGCCACGACGGGCGTTCCTTGCGCAGCTGTGCTCGAC
GTTGTCACTGAAGCGGGAAGGGACTGGCTGCTATTGGGCGAAGTGCCGGGGCAGGATCTCCTGTCATCTC
ACCTTGCTCCTGCCGAGAAAGTATCCATCATGGCTGATGCAATGCGGCGGCTGCATACGCTTGATCCGGC
TACCTGCCCATTCGACCACCAAGCGAAACATCGCATCGAGCGAGCACGTACTCGGATGGAAGCCGGTCTT
GTCGATCAGGATGATCTGGACGAAGAGCATCAGGGGCTCGCGCCAGCCGAACTGTTCGCCAGGCTCAAGG
CGAGCATGCCCGACGGCGAGGATCTCGTCGTGACCCATGGCGATGCCTGCTTGCCGAATATCATGGTGGA
AAATGGCCGCTTTTCTGGATTCATCGACTGTGGCCGGCTGGGTGTGGCGGACCGCTATCAGGACATAGCG
TTGGCTACCCGTGATATTGCTGAAGAGCTTGGCGGCGAATGGGCTGACCGCTTCCTCGTGCTTTACGGTA
TCGCCGCTCCCGATTCGCAGCGCATCGCCTTCTATCGCCTTCTTGACGAGTTCTTCTGAGCGGGACTCTG
GGGTTCGAAATGACCGACCAAGCGACGCCCAACCTGCCATCACGAGATTTCGATTCCACCGCCGCCTTCT
ATGAAAGGTTGGGCTTCGGAATCGTTTTCCGGGACGCCGGCTGGATGATCCTCCAGCGCGGGGATCTCAT
GCTGGAGTTCTTCGCCCACCCTAGGGGGAGGCTAACTGAAACACGGAAGGAGACAATACCGGAAGGAACC
CGCGCTATGACGGCAATAAAAAGACAGAATAAAACGCACGGTGTTGGGTCGTTTGTTCATAAACGCGGGG
TTCGGTCCCAGGGCTGGCACTCTGTCGATACCCCACCGAGACCCCATTGGGGCCAATACGCCCGCGTTTC
TTCCTTTTCCCCACCCCACCCCCCAAGTTCGGGTGAAGGCCCAGGGCTCGCAGCCAACGTCGGGGCGGCA
GGCCCTGCCATAGCCTCAGGTTACTCATATATACTTTAGATTGATTTAAAACTTCATTTTTAATTTAAAA
GGATCTAGGTGAAGATCCTTTTTGATAATCTCATGACCAAAATCCCTTAACGTGAGTTTTCGTTCCACTG
AGCGTCAGACCCCGTAGAAAAGATCAAAGGATCTTCTTGAGATCCTTTTTTTCTGCGCGTAATCTGCTGC
TTGCAAACAAAAAAACCACCGCTACCAGCGGTGGTTTGTTTGCCGGATCAAGAGCTACCAACTCTTTTTC
CGAAGGTAACTGGCTTCAGCAGAGCGCAGATACCAAATACTGTCCTTCTAGTGTAGCCGTAGTTAGGCCA
CCACTTCAAGAACTCTGTAGCACCGCCTACATACCTCGCTCTGCTAATCCTGTTACCAGTGGCTGCTGCC
AGTGGCGATAAGTCGTGTCTTACCGGGTTGGACTCAAGACGATAGTTACCGGATAAGGCGCAGCGGTCGG
GCTGAACGGGGGGTTCGTGCACACAGCCCAGCTTGGAGCGAACGACCTACACCGAACTGAGATACCTACA
GCGTGAGCTATGAGAAAGCGCCACGCTTCCCGAAGGGAGAAAGGCGGACAGGTATCCGGTAAGCGGCAGG
GTCGGAACAGGAGAGCGCACGAGGGAGCTTCCAGGGGGAAACGCCTGGTATCTTTATAGTCCTGTCGGGT
TTCGCCACCTCTGACTTGAGCGTCGATTTTTGTGATGCTCGTCAGGGGGGCGGAGCCTATGGAAAAACGC
CAGCAACGCGGCCTTTTTACGGTTCCTGGCCTTTTGCTGGCCTTTTGCTCACATGTTCTTTCCTGCGTTA
TCCCCTGATTCTGTGGATAACCGTATTACCGCCATGCAT
